Addgene plasmid #182304: pUC57-Peft-pHCountdown-unc54
Purpose: C. elegans plasmid encoding pH-Countdown with three introns
Depositing lab: Andrew York. Depositing organization: Calico Life Sciences LLC. Publication: Relaxation Sensors. Seidel ZP, Wang JCK, Riegler J, York AG, Ingaramo M. (2021), doi: 10.5281/zenodo.5810930.
Backbone
  Vector backbone: pUC57
  Backbone size w/o insert (bp): 2626
  Total vector size (bp): 4843
  Vector type: Worm Expression
Growth in bacteria
  Bacterial resistance: Kanamycin, 50 μg/mL
  Growth temperature: 37°C
  Growth strain: DH5alpha
  Copy number: High Copy
Gene/Insert
  Gene/Insert name: pH countdown with 3 introns, with a Peft3 promoter and unc54 terminator
  Species: Echinophyllia sp. SC22
  Promoter: Peft-3
  Cloning method: Restriction Enzyme; 5′ cloning site PacI (not destroyed); 3′ cloning site TspMI (not destroyed)
  Sequencing primers: 5′ attctctctaccgtccgc; 3′ gttagaggtgacttaaaagaagc
Terms and licenses: Academic/Nonprofit Terms; Industry Terms: Not Available to Industry
Depositor comments: Read the preprint here: https://andrewgyork.github.io/relaxation_sensors/, doi:10.5281/zenodo.5810930
How to cite: pUC57-Peft-pHCountdown-unc54 was a gift from Andrew York (Addgene plasmid # 182304 ; http://n2t.net/addgene:182304 ; RRID:Addgene_182304)
