[The description below was written by a language model from this plasmid's Addgene catalogue record and pLannotate feature annotations shown in this document.]
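Description:
pUC57-Peft-pHCountdown-unc54 is a 4,843 bp C. elegans expression plasmid built on a kanamycin-resistant version of the pUC57 cloning backbone. In E. coli it is maintained at high copy number from the ColE1/pUC-type origin and selected with kanamycin through an aph(3')-Ia (KanR) gene, which the annotation places downstream of the bla (AmpR) promoter. The remaining backbone annotations are remnants of the cloning vector: fragments of lacZα and lacI, the lac promoter, operator and CAP binding site, and partial bom and rop sequences. None of these contributes to expression in the worm.

The payload, cloned between PacI and TspMI sites that are both retained, is a single expression cassette. The roughly 600 bp eft-3 promoter, from the worm elongation factor 1α gene and commonly used for strong, broad expression, drives the pH-Countdown coding sequence, which is interrupted by three introns, a common way to improve transgene expression in C. elegans. The cassette ends with the unc-54 terminator named in the catalogue entry. The feature table does not annotate that terminator as such; the short hit labelled as an aex-5 fragment lies in the region downstream of the coding sequence and may simply be part of that worm genomic 3′ sequence. The automated annotation matches the open reading frame to a green Clavularia pigment protein by homology, whereas the record gives the insert's source species as Echinophyllia sp. SC22, so the catalogue attribution should be preferred. pH-Countdown comes from work on "relaxation sensors", and its name suggests a fluorescent-protein-based pH reporter, though the record does not describe its mechanism. The plasmid is intended for expressing this sensor in transgenic worms.
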