Features (pLannotate 1.2.2; 13 found; start..end, strand, type, name):
    137..236     +  misc_feature   bom (fragment): basis of mobility region from pBR322
    242..399     -  CDS            lacZα (fragment): LacZα fragment of β-galactosidase; lacZ fragment
    416..1015    +  promoter       eft-3 promoter: eft-3; promoter for the C. elegans elongation factor 1α gene (Mitrovich and Anderson, 2000)
   1076..1897    +  CDS            GFPL_CLASP: Experimental evidence at protein level: Swiss-Prot protein existence level 1. Pigment protein that is green in color. From Clavularia sp. (Brown star polyp).
   2383..2535    +  CDS            aex-5 (fragment): AEX5_CAEEL - Also known as kpc-3 From Caenorhabditis elegans.
   2691..2707    -  protein_bind   lac operator: The lac repressor binds to the lac operator to inhibit transcription in E. coli. This inhibition can be relieved by adding lactose or isopropyl-β-D-thiogalactopyranoside (IPTG). lac repressor encoded by lacI
   2715..2745    -  promoter       lac promoter: promoter for the E. coli lac operon
   2760..2781    -  protein_bind   CAP binding site: CAP binding activates transcription in the presence of cAMP. E. coli catabolite activator protein
   2794..2886    -  CDS            lacI (fragment): lac repressor; lacI; The lac repressor binds to the lac operator to inhibit transcription in E. coli. This inhibition can be relieved by adding lactose or isopropyl-β-D-thiogalactopyranoside (IPTG).
   3069..3657    -  rep_origin     ori: high-copy-number ColE1/pMB1/pBR322/pUC origin of replication
   3828..4643    -  CDS            KanR: aminoglycoside phosphotransferase; aph(3')-Ia; confers resistance to kanamycin in bacteria or G418 (Geneticin®) in eukaryotes
   4644..4748    -  promoter       AmpR promoter: bla
   4843..35      +  CDS            rop (fragment) (across the origin): Rop protein, which maintains plasmids at low copy number; rop
>Addgene plasmid #182304 | pUC57-Peft-pHCountdown-unc54 | addgene full sequence | sequence record 360537 | Addgene NGS Result
TCGCGCGTTTCGGTGATGACGGTGAAAACCTCTGACACATGCAGCTCCCGGAGACGGTCACAGCTTGTCT
GTAAGCGGATGCCGGGAGCAGACAAGCCCGTCAGGGCGCGTCAGCGGGTGTTGGCGGGTGTCGGGGCTGG
CTTAACTATGCGGCATCAGAGCAGATTGTACTGAGAGTGCACCATATGCGGTGTGAAATACCGCACAGAT
GCGTAAGGAGAAAATACCGCATCAGGCGCCATTCGCCATTCAGGCTGCGCAACTGTTGGGAAGGGCGATC
GGTGCGGGCCTCTTCGCTATTACGCCAGCTGGCGAAAGGGGGATGTGCTGCAAGGCGATTAAGTTGGGTA
ACGCCAGGGTTTTCCCAGTCACGACGTTGTAAAACGACGGCCAGTGAATTGACGCGTATTGGGATGCACC
TTTGGTCTTTTATTGTCAACTTCCATTGGTTCTTCCATTGTTTCTGTTAAATTAATGAATTTTTCATAAA
ATAAAGACATTATACAATATAAAAATGAAGAATTTATTGAAAATAAACTGCCAGAGAGAAAAAGTATGCA
ACACTCCCGCCGAGAGTGTTTGAAATGGTGTACGGTACATTTTCGTGCTAGGAGTTAGATGTGCAGGCAG
CAACGAGAGGGGGAGAGATTTTTTTGGGCCTTGTGAAATTAACGTGAGTTTTCTGGTCATCTGACTAATC
ATGTTGGTTTTTTGTTGGTTTATTTTGTTTTTATCTTTGTTTTTATCCAGATTAGGAAATTTAAATTTTA
TGAATTTATAATGAGGTCAAACATTCAGTCCCAGCGTTTTTCCTGTTCTCACTGTTTAGTCGAATTTTTA
TTTTAGGCTTTCAACAAATGTTCTAACTGTCTTATTTGTGACCTCACTTTTTATATTTTTTTAATTTTTA
AAAATATTAGAAGTTTCTAGGATAATTTTTTCGACTTTTATTCTCTCTACCGTCCGCACTCTTCTTACTT
TTAAATTAAATTGTTTTTTTTTCAGTTGGGAAACACTTTGCTCACTCCGTAGCAGCCTTAATTAAAAAAT
GGTTTCTAAGGGAGAAGAAAACAACATGGCTGTTATCAAGCCAGATATGAAGATTAAGCTTCGTATGGAG
GGATCCGTTAACGGACACCGCTTCCGCATCGAGGGAGTCGGACTCGGAAAGCCACTTGAAGGAAAGCAAT
CCATGGATCTCAAGGTTAAGGTAAGTTTAAACATATATATACTAACTAACCCTGATTATTTAAATTTTCA
GGAGGGAGGACCACTTCCATTCGCTTACGACATCCTTACTATGGCTTTCTGCTACGGAAACCGTGTTTTC
GCTAAGTACCCAGAGAACATCGTTGATTACTTCAAGCAATCTTTCCCAGAAGGATACTCCTGGGAGCGCC
AAATGATCTACGAGGATGGAGGAATCTGCGTTGCTACCAACGATATCACCCTTGACGGAGATTGCATGAT
CTCTGAGATCCGCTTCAAGGTAAGTTTAAACAGTTCGGTACTAACTAACCATACATATTTAAATTTTCAG
GGAGTTAATTTCCCAGCTAACGGACCAGTCTTCCAAAAGCGCACCGTTAAGTGGGAGCTTTCTCACGAGA
AGCTTTACGCCCGTGACGGACTTCTTTACTCCGACGGAAACTACGCCCTTTCTCTCGAGGGAGGAGGACA
CTACCGCTGCGATAACAAGGTAAGTTTAAACATGATTTTACTAACTAACTAATCTGATTTAAATTTTCAG
ACCACCTACAAGGCCAAGAAGGTCGTCCAACTTCCAGATTACCACTGGGTTACTCACAGTATCGTTATCA
AGTCTCACGATAAGGACTACTCCAACGTCAACCTTCACGAGCACGCTGAGGCTCACTCCGAGCTTCCACG
TCAAGCTATGGATGAGCTCTACAAGTAACTCGAGCCCGGGTAAGTCCAATTACTCTTCAACATCCCTACA
TGCTCTTTCTCCCTGTGCTCCCACCCCCTATTTTTGTTATTATCAAAAAACTTCTCTTAATTTCTTTGTT
TTTTAGCTTCTTTTAAGTCACCTCTAACAATGAAATTGTGTAGATTCAAAAATAGAATTAATTCGTAATA
AAAAGTCGAAAAAAATTGTGCTCCCTCCCCCCATTAATAATAATTCTATCCCAAAATCTACACAATGTTC
TGTGTACACTTCTTATGTTTTTTACTTCTGATAAATTTTTTTGAAACATCATAGAAAAAACCGCACACAA
AATACCTTATCATATGTTACGTTTCAGTTTATGACCGCAATTTTTATTTCTTCGCACGTCTGGGCCTCTC
ATGACGTCAAATCATGCTCATCGTGAAAAAGTTTTGGAGTATTTTTGGAATTTTTCAATCAAGTGAAAGT
TTATGAAATTAATTTTCCTGCTTTTGCTTTTTGGGGTTTCCCCTATTGTTTGTCAAGATTTCGAGGACGG
CGTTTTTCTTGCTAAAATCACAAGTATTGATGAGCACGATGCAAGAAAGATCGGAAGAAGGTTTGGGTTT
GAGGCTCAGTGGAAGGTGAGTAGAAGTTGATAATTTGAAAGTGGAGTAGTGTCTATGGGGTTTTTGCCTT
AAATGACAGAATACATTCCCAATATACCAAACATAACTGTTTATCCCAATGGCGCGCCGAGCTTGGCTCG
AGCATGGTCATAGCTGTTTCCTGTGTGAAATTGTTATCCGCTCACAATTCCACACAACATACGAGCCGGA
AGCATAAAGTGTAAAGCCTGGGGTGCCTAATGAGTGAGCTAACTCACATTAATTGCGTTGCGCTCACTGC
CCGCTTTCCAGTCGGGAAACCTGTCGTGCCAGCTGCATTAATGAATCGGCCAACGCGCGGGGAGAGGCGG
TTTGCGTATTGGGCGCTCTTCCGCTTCCTCGCTCACTGACTCGCTGCGCTCGGTCGTTCGGCTGCGGCGA
GCGGTATCAGCTCACTCAAAGGCGGTAATACGGTTATCCACAGAATCAGGGGATAACGCAGGAAAGAACA
TGTGAGCAAAAGGCCAGCAAAAGGCCAGGAACCGTAAAAAGGCCGCGTTGCTGGCGTTTTTCCATAGGCT
CCGCCCCCCTGACGAGCATCACAAAAATCGACGCTCAAGTCAGAGGTGGCGAAACCCGACAGGACTATAA
AGATACCAGGCGTTTCCCCCTGGAAGCTCCCTCGTGCGCTCTCCTGTTCCGACCCTGCCGCTTACCGGAT
ACCTGTCCGCCTTTCTCCCTTCGGGAAGCGTGGCGCTTTCTCATAGCTCACGCTGTAGGTATCTCAGTTC
GGTGTAGGTCGTTCGCTCCAAGCTGGGCTGTGTGCACGAACCCCCCGTTCAGCCCGACCGCTGCGCCTTA
TCCGGTAACTATCGTCTTGAGTCCAACCCGGTAAGACACGACTTATCGCCACTGGCAGCAGCCACTGGTA
ACAGGATTAGCAGAGCGAGGTATGTAGGCGGTGCTACAGAGTTCTTGAAGTGGTGGCCTAACTACGGCTA
CACTAGAAGAACAGTATTTGGTATCTGCGCTCTGCTGAAGCCAGTTACCTTCGGAAAAAGAGTTGGTAGC
TCTTGATCCGGCAAACAAACCACCGCTGGTAGCGGTGGTTTTTTTGTTTGCAAGCAGCAGATTACGCGCA
GAAAAAAAGGATCTCAAGAAGATCCTTTGATCTTTTCTACGGGGTCTGACGCTCAGTGGAACGAAAACTC
ACGTTAAGGGATTTTGGTCATGAGATTATCAAAAAGGATCTTCACCTAGATCCTTTTAAATTAAAAATGA
AGTTTTAAATCAATCTAAAGTATATATGAGTAAACTTGGTCTGACAGTTAGAAAAACTCATCGAGCATCA
AATGAAACTGCAATTTATTCATATCAGGATTATCAATACCATATTTTTGAAAAAGCCGTTTCTGTAATGA
AGGAGAAAACTCACCGAGGCAGTTCCATAGGATGGCAAGATCCTGGTATCGGTCTGCGATTCCGACTCGT
CCAACATCAATACAACCTATTAATTTCCCCTCGTCAAAAATAAGGTTATCAAGTGAGAAATCACCATGAG
TGACGACTGAATCCGGTGAGAATGGCAAAAGTTTATGCATTTCTTTCCAGACTTGTTCAACAGGCCAGCC
ATTACGCTCGTCATCAAAATCACTCGCATCAACCAAACCGTTATTCATTCGTGATTGCGCCTGAGCGAGA
CGAAATACGCGATCGCTGTTAAAAGGACAATTACAAACAGGAATCGAATGCAACCGGCGCAGGAACACTG
CCAGCGCATCAACAATATTTTCACCTGAATCAGGATATTCTTCTAATACCTGGAATGCTGTTTTCCCAGG
GATCGCAGTGGTGAGTAACCATGCATCATCAGGAGTACGGATAAAATGCTTGATGGTCGGAAGAGGCATA
AATTCCGTCAGCCAGTTTAGTCTGACCATCTCATCTGTAACATCATTGGCAACGCTACCTTTGCCATGTT
TCAGAAACAACTCTGGCGCATCGGGCTTCCCATACAATCGATAGATTGTCGCACCTGATTGCCCGACATT
ATCGCGAGCCCATTTATACCCATATAAATCAGCATCCATGTTGGAATTTAATCGCGGCCTAGAGCAAGAC
GTTTCCCGTTGAATATGGCTCATACTCTTCCTTTTTCAATATTATTGAAGCATTTATCAGGGTTATTGTC
TCATGAGCGGATACATATTTGAATGTATTTAGAAAAATAAACAAATAGGGGTTCCGCGCACATTTCCCCG
AAAAGTGCCACCTGACGTCTAAGAAACCATTATTATCATGACATTAACCTATAAAAATAGGCGTATCACG
AGGCCCTTTCGTC
